Addgene plasmid #72006: Plxnd1-AP-His
Purpose: Expresses the extracellular region of the PlexinD1 protein, C-terminally fused to alkaline phosphatase + 6X histidine tag.
Depositing lab: Woj Wojtowicz. Depositing organization: University of California, Berkeley. Publication: An extracellular biochemical screen reveals that FLRTs and Unc5s mediate neuronal subtype recognition in the retina. Visser JJ, Cheng Y, Perry SC, Chastain AB, Parsa B, Masri SS, Ray TA, Kay JN, Wojtowicz WM. Elife. 2015 Dec 3;4. pii: e08149. doi: 10.7554/eLife.08149. PubMed 26633812.
Backbone
  Vector backbone: pCMVi-SV40ori
  Vector type: Mammalian Expression
Growth in bacteria
  Bacterial resistance: Ampicillin, 100 μg/mL
  Growth temperature: 37°C
  Growth strain: DH5alpha
  Copy number: High Copy
Gene/Insert
  Gene/Insert name: Plxnd1 (alt names: Plexin D1; NCBI gene ID 67784; Reference sequence NM_026376.3)
  Species: M. musculus (mouse)
  Insert size (bp): 3810
  Entrez Gene: Plxnd1 (a.k.a. 6230425C21Rik, b2b1863Clo, b2b553Clo)
  Promoter: CMV
  Tag / fusion protein: AP-His (C terminal on backbone)
  Cloning method: Restriction Enzyme; 5′ cloning site NotI (not destroyed); 3′ cloning site AscI (not destroyed)
  Sequencing primers: 5′ GTCAGAGGTAACTCCCGTTGC; 3′ GAGGTTCTTGGCGGCTGTC
Terms and licenses: Academic/Nonprofit Terms; Industry Terms: Not Available to Industry
How to cite: Plxnd1-AP-His was a gift from Woj Wojtowicz (Addgene plasmid # 72006 ; http://n2t.net/addgene:72006 ; RRID:Addgene_72006)
