[The description below was written by a language model from this plasmid's Addgene catalogue record and the feature table of its GenBank file.]
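Description:
Plxnd1-AP-His is a 10.3 kb mammalian expression plasmid built on the pCMVi-SV40ori backbone that produces the extracellular region of mouse Plexin D1 (Plxnd1) as a fusion protein. The 3.8 kb ectodomain insert was cloned between NotI and AscI sites, both retained, placing it in frame with backbone-encoded alkaline phosphatase followed by a 6xHis tag at the C terminus. Transcription is driven by the human cytomegalovirus immediate early enhancer and promoter, followed by CMV intron A, which generally boosts expression through splicing of the transcript. A Kozak consensus sits just upstream of the coding region, and an SV40 polyadenylation signal terminates the message. The feature table annotates only the His tag within the long open reading frame. The Plxnd1 and alkaline phosphatase segments are not marked individually, although the unannotated span between the Kozak sequence and the His tag is consistent with their presence.

In bacteria the plasmid is maintained at high copy from a ColE1/pUC-type origin and selected with ampicillin through the bla gene. An f1 origin is also present. The SV40 enhancer/early promoter region contains the SV40 origin of replication, which allows episomal amplification in mammalian cells that supply large T antigen, a feature useful for high-yield transient expression. No mammalian selection marker is annotated.

The associated publication describes an extracellular biochemical screen for receptor–ligand interactions involved in neuronal subtype recognition in the retina. In this type of construct, the alkaline phosphatase moiety typically serves as an enzymatic reporter for detecting binding of the ectodomain to candidate partners, while the His tag permits capture or purification.
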