LOCUS       Exported 10328 bp ds-DNA circular SYN 13-MAY-2021
DEFINITION  Expresses the extracellular region of the PlexinD1 protein,
            C-terminally fused to alkaline phosphatase + 6X histidine tag..
ACCESSION   .
VERSION     .
KEYWORDS    Plxnd1-AP-His
SOURCE      synthetic DNA construct
  ORGANISM  synthetic DNA construct
REFERENCE   1 (bases 1 to 10328)
  AUTHORS   Visser JJ, Cheng Y, Perry SC, Chastain AB, Parsa B, Masri SS, Ray
            TA, Kay JN, Wojtowicz WM
  TITLE     An extracellular biochemical screen reveals that FLRTs and Unc5s
            mediate neuronal subtype recognition in the retina.
  JOURNAL   Elife. 2015 Dec 3;4. pii: e08149. doi: 10.7554/eLife.08149.
  PUBMED    26633812
REFERENCE   2 (bases 1 to 10328)
  AUTHORS   .
  TITLE     Direct Submission
  JOURNAL   Exported May 13, 2021 from SnapGene Server 1.1.58
            http://www.snapgene.com
FEATURES             Location/Qualifiers
     source          1..10328
                     /organism="synthetic DNA construct"
                     /mol_type="other DNA"
     enhancer        105..408
                     /label=CMV enhancer
                     /note="human cytomegalovirus immediate early enhancer"
     promoter        409..612
                     /label=CMV promoter
                     /note="human cytomegalovirus (CMV) immediate early
                     promoter"
     primer_bind     563..583
                     /label=CMV-F
                     /note="Human CMV immediate early promoter, forward primer"
     primer_bind     609..633
                     /label=LNCX
                     /note="Human CMV promoter, forward primer"
     intron          748..1573
                     /label=CMV intron A
                     /note="human cytomegalovirus intron A (Chapman et al.,
                     1991)"
     regulatory      1604..1613
                     /regulatory_class="other"
                     /note="vertebrate consensus sequence for strong initiation
                     of translation (Kozak, 1987)"
     CDS             6908..6925
                     /codon_start=1
                     /product="6xHis affinity tag"
                     /label=6xHis
                     /translation="HHHHHH"
     polyA_signal    6951..7072
                     /label=SV40 poly(A) signal
                     /note="SV40 polyadenylation signal"
     primer_bind     complement(6988..7007)
                     /label=SV40pA-R
                     /note="SV40 polyA, reverse primer"
     primer_bind     7042..7061
                     /label=EBV-rev
                     /note="SV40 polyA terminator, reverse primer"
     primer_bind     complement(7110..7127)
                     /label=L4440
                     /note="L4440 vector, forward primer"
     rep_origin      complement(7281..7869)
                     /direction=LEFT
                     /label=ori
                     /note="high-copy-number ColE1/pMB1/pBR322/pUC origin of
                     replication"
     primer_bind     complement(7361..7380)
                     /label=pBR322ori-F
                     /note="pBR322 origin, forward primer"
     CDS             complement(8040..8900)
                     /codon_start=1
                     /gene="bla"
                     /product="beta-lactamase"
                     /label=AmpR
                     /note="confers resistance to ampicillin, carbenicillin, and
                     related antibiotics"
                     /translation="MSIQHFRVALIPFFAAFCLPVFAHPETLVKVKDAEDQLGARVGYI
                     ELDLNSGKILESFRPEERFPMMSTFKVLLCGAVLSRIDAGQEQLGRRIHYSQNDLVEYS
                     PVTEKHLTDGMTVRELCSAAITMSDNTAANLLLTTIGGPKELTAFLHNMGDHVTRLDRW
                     EPELNEAIPNDERDTTMPVAMATTLRKLLTGELLTLASRQQLIDWMEADKVAGPLLRSA
                     LPAGWFIADKSGAGERGSRGIIAALGPDGKPSRIVVIYTTGSQATMDERNRQIAEIGAS
                     LIKHW"
     primer_bind     8663..8682
                     /label=Amp-R
                     /note="Ampicillin resistance gene, reverse primer"
     promoter        complement(8901..9005)
                     /gene="bla"
                     /label=AmpR promoter
     primer_bind     9073..9091
                     /label=pBRforEco
                     /note="pBR322 vectors, upsteam of EcoRI site, forward
                     primer"
     primer_bind     complement(9129..9151)
                     /label=pGEX 3'
                     /note="pGEX vectors, reverse primer"
     primer_bind     complement(9153..9173)
                     /label=pBABE 3'
                     /note="SV40 enhancer, reverse primer for pBABE vectors"
     promoter        9158..9488
                     /label=SV40 promoter
                     /note="SV40 enhancer and early promoter"
     rep_origin      9339..9474
                     /label=SV40 ori
                     /note="SV40 origin of replication"
     primer_bind     9401..9420
                     /label=SV40pro-F
                     /note="SV40 promoter/origin, forward primer"
     primer_bind     9625..9644
                     /label=pRS-marker
                     /note="pRS vectors, use to sequence yeast selectable
                     marker"
     rep_origin      complement(9711..10166)
                     /direction=LEFT
                     /label=f1 ori
                     /note="f1 bacteriophage origin of replication; arrow
                     indicates direction of (+) strand synthesis"
     primer_bind     complement(9848..9869)
                     /label=F1ori-F
                     /note="F1 origin, forward primer"
     primer_bind     10060..10079
                     /label=F1ori-R
                     /note="F1 origin, reverse primer"
     primer_bind     10292..10314
                     /label=M13/pUC Forward
                     /note="In lacZ gene"
     primer_bind     10306..10323
                     /label=M13 Forward
                     /note="In lacZ gene. Also called M13-F20 or M13 (-21)
                     Forward"
     primer_bind     10307..10323
                     /label=M13 fwd
                     /note="common sequencing primer, one of multiple similar
                     variants"
ORIGIN
        1 gtcgaggtct cgacggtatc gattgacatt gattattgac tagctagtta ttaatagtaa
       61 tcaattacgg ggtcattagt tcatagccca tatatggagt tccgcgttac ataacttacg
      121 gtaaatggcc cgcctggctg accgcccaac gacccccgcc cattgacgtc aataatgacg
      181 tatgttccca tagtaacgcc aatagggact ttccattgac gtcaatgggt ggagtattta
      241 cggtaaactg cccacttggc agtacatcaa gtgtatcata tgccaagtcc gccccctatt
      301 gacgtcaatg acggtaaatg gcccgcctgg cattatgccc agtacatgac cttacgggac
      361 tttcctactt ggcagtacat ctacgtatta gtcatcgcta ttaccatggt gatgcggttt
      421 tggcagtaca ccaatgggcg tggatagcgg tttgactcac ggggatttcc aagtctccac
      481 cccattgacg tcaatgggag tttgttttgg caccaaaatc aacgggactt tccaaaatgt
      541 cgtaataacc ccgccccgtt gacgcaaatg ggcggtaggc gtgtacggtg ggaggtctat
      601 ataagcagag ctcgtttagt gaaccgtcag atcgcctgga gacgccatcc acgctgtttt
      661 gacctccata gaagacaccg ggaccgatcc agcctccgcg gccgggaacg gtgcattgga
      721 acgcggattc cccgtgccaa gagtgacgta agtaccgcct atagactcta taggcacacc
      781 cctttggctc ttatgcatgc tatactgttt ttggcttggg gcctatacac ccccgcttcc
      841 atatgctata ggtgatggta tagcttagcc tataggtgtg ggttattgac cattattgac
      901 cactccccta ttggtgacga tactttccat tactaatcca taacatggct ctttgccaca
      961 actatctcta ttggctatat gccaatactc tgtccttcag agactgacac ggactctgta
     1021 tttttacagg atggggtccc atttattatt tacaaattca catatacaac aacgccgtcc
     1081 cccgtgcccg cagtttttat taaacatagc gtgggatctc cacgcgaatc tcgggtacgt
     1141 gttccggaca tgggctcttc tccggtagcg gcggagcttc cacatccgag ccctggtccc
     1201 atgcctccag cggctcatgg tcgctcggca gctccttgct cctaacagtg gaggccagac
     1261 ttaggcacag cacaatgccc accaccacca gtgtgccgca caaggccgtg gcggtagggt
     1321 atgtgtctga aaatgagctc ggagattggg ctcgcaccgc tgacgcagat ggaagactta
     1381 aggcagcggc agaagaagat gcaggcagct gagttgttgt attctgataa gagtcagagg
     1441 taactcccgt tgcggtgctg ttaacggtgg agggcagtgt agtctgagca gtactcgttg
     1501 ctgccgcgcg cgccaccaga cataatagct gacagactaa cagactgttc ctttccatgg
     1561 gtcttttctg cagaagcttg aattctcgag gatccgcggc cgcgccacca tggctcgtcg
     1621 cgccgcgggc ggcgcacccc ctagcgcccg ggccgccgcg gccgtcccct tgcgtccgcg
     1681 ccctcactcg cggggccctg gtctgctgcc gctgcctctg ctgctgctgc tcggggcggc
     1741 acgggccggc gccctagaga tccagcgccg tttcccctcg cccacgccca ccaacaactt
     1801 cgccctggac ggcacggcgg gcaccgtgta cttggcggca gtgaaccgcc tgtaccaact
     1861 gtcgagtgcc aacttgagcc tggaagccga ggcgaccgtg ggtcccgtgc cggacagccc
     1921 gctgtgtcac gccccgcagc tcccgcaggc ctcgtgcgag cacccgcggc gcctcacgga
     1981 caactacaac aaaatcctgc agttggaccc gggccagggt ctggtggtcg cgtgcggctc
     2041 catctaccag ggtctgtgcc agctgaggcg ccggggcaac atctcagccc tggccgtgag
     2101 ctttccgcct gccgcgccga ccgcagaacc ggtcaccgtg ttccccagca tgctcaacgt
     2161 ggccgccaac caccccaacg cgtccactgt gggactggtg ctgccgccta cctcgggcac
     2221 cgggggcagc cgtctgctcg tgggcgccac gtacaccggc ttcggcagcg ctttcttccc
     2281 gcgcaaccgt agcctagaag accaccgctt cgagaacacg cccgagatcg ctatccgctc
     2341 cctggacgcg cgtggagact tggccaagct cttcaccttc gaccttaacc cgtcggacga
     2401 taacatcctg aagatcaagc agggcgccaa ggagcagcac aagctgggct tcgtgcgtgc
     2461 cttcttgcac ccggcggtgc caccgcacag cgcgcagccc tacgcgtacc tggcgctcaa
     2521 cagcgaggcg cgtgcgggcg acaaggacag ccaggcgcgc agcctgctgg cgcgcatctg
     2581 cctgccccgc ggcgcgggtg gcgacgccaa gaagctcacc gagtcctaca tccaactggg
     2641 cttgcagtgc gcgggcggcg cgggccgcgg cgacctctac agccgcctcg tgtcggtttt
     2701 ccccgcgcgc gagcagttct tcgctgtctt cgagaggccc cagggcgccc caggtgcccg
     2761 caacgccccg gccgcgcttt gcgccttccg cttcgacgac gtgcaggctg ccattcgtgc
     2821 agcgcgcacc gcctgcttcg tggagccggc gcccgacgtg gtggcggtgt tggacagtgt
     2881 ggtgcagggc accgggccgg cctgcgagag caagcgcaac atacagctgc agccggagca
     2941 actggattgc ggagcggccc acctgcagca cccactgacc atcctgcagc cgctgagggc
     3001 atcgcccgtg ttccgtgctc cagggctcac ggccgtggct gtggccagtg ccaacaacta
     3061 cacggccgtc tttctgggca ccgccacagg gaggctcctc aagatcagcc tgaacgagag
     3121 catgcaggta gtaagcaggc gagtgctgac tgtagcctat ggggagcctg tgcatcacgt
     3181 catgcagttt gaccccatgg atcctggtta cctatacctg atgacatccc accagatggc
     3241 ccgagtgaag gtggcagcgt gtgaggtaca ctccacctgc ggggactgcg tgggtgcggc
     3301 cgatgcctac tgtggttggt gcactctgga gacccggtgc acactccagc aggattgcac
     3361 caactccagc cagccacatt tctggaccag tgccagtgag ggccccagcc gctgccctgc
     3421 catgacagta ctgccctcgg agattgatgt gcaccgggac tacacaggta tgatcttaca
     3481 gatctcagga agcctgccca gcctcagcgg catggagatg gcttgtgact atggaaatgg
     3541 cgttcgaacg gtggcccggg tacctggccc tgcctatgat catcagattg cctactgcaa
     3601 tctcctgccc agggcccagt ttccatcctt tcctgctggc caggaccacg tgaccgttga
     3661 gatgtctgta agggtcaaag gacacaacat tgtctcagcc aatttcacca tctacgactg
     3721 cagccgaatt ggacaagtct acccccatac agcctgtacc agctgcctgt ccacacagtg
     3781 gccttgctcc tggtgcatcc agctgcattc atgtgtctcc aaccagtctc agtgccagga
     3841 ctcgccaaac cccacgagtc ctcaggactg tccccagatc ctgccctcgc ccctagcgcc
     3901 cgtgcccaca ggtggctccc aagacatcct ggtgcccctg actaaagcca ccttcttcca
     3961 tggttcctcc ctcgagtgca gctttgggct ggaagagagc tttgaggctg tatgggcgaa
     4021 taactcactg gtccgctgca accaagtggt gctgcacaca acccagaaga gccaggtatt
     4081 tccactgagt ctgaagctga aggggccgcc agaccgattc ctagacagcc ctaaccccat
     4141 gacagttgtg gtctacaact gtgctatggg cagccctgac tgttcccagt gcctgggccg
     4201 tgaggacctg ggtcacctct gtgtttggaa tgatggctgt cgtctaagag ggcccctgca
     4261 gccactccct ggcacctgcc cagcccctga aatccgagcg attgagcctc tgagtggccc
     4321 cttggacggt gggactttgc tgaccatccg tggcaggaac ttgggccgtc ggctcagtga
     4381 tgtggcacat ggtgtgtgga ttggcagtgt ggcctgtgaa cccctggctg acagatacac
     4441 cgtttcagag gagatcgtgt gtgccacagg gcctgccgca ggggccttct cagacgtggt
     4501 aacggtgaac gtctccaaag aaggcaggtc tcgggaacag ttctcctatg tgctgcccac
     4561 agtccactca ctggagcctt ccatgggccc aaaggccggg ggtacaagga tcaccattca
     4621 cggcagtgac ctcaacgtgg gctctatgct ccaggtcctg gtgaatgaca cggacccctg
     4681 cacagatctt acgcgcacag ccaccagcat cacctgcact gtgccagggg gtaccctgcc
     4741 ctctccagtg cctgtgtgtg tgcgcttcga gagccggggc tgcgtgcacg gaaacctcac
     4801 cttctggtac atgcagaacc cagtcatcac agccatcagc ccaggccgca gccctgtcag
     4861 tggcggcagg accatcactg tggctggcga acgcttccac atggtgcaga atgtatcaat
     4921 ggctgtacac cacattggcc gggagcccac gttctgcaag gttctcaact ccacactcat
     4981 cacctgccca tctcctggag ccctgagcaa tgcttcggcg cctgtagact tcttcatcaa
     5041 tggccgggca tatgcagacg aggcagccga ggagctgctg gaccctgcag aggcacagag
     5101 gggcagccgg ttccgcctag actacctccc caacccacag ttctccacag ccaagaggga
     5161 gaagtggatc aaacatcacc caggagagcc gctcaccctc gtcatccata aggagcaaga
     5221 cagcctgggg ctggagagcc atgagtacca catcaagatt ggccaggtgt cctgcgacat
     5281 ccaaatcatc tcagacagag tcatccactg ctcagtcaat gagtcgctgg gcacggctga
     5341 aggacagctg cccatcacaa tccaggtggg gaacttcaac cagaccatcg ccacactgca
     5401 actggggggc agcgagacgg gcgcgcctgg atcttccgga atcatcccag ttgaggagga
     5461 gaacccggac ttctggaacc gcgaggcagc cgaggccctg ggtgccgcca agaagctgca
     5521 gcctgcacag acagccgcca agaacctcat catcttcctg ggcgatggga tgggggtgtc
     5581 tacggtgaca gctgccagga tcctaaaagg gcagaagaag gacaaactgg ggcctgagat
     5641 acccctggcc atggaccgct tcccatatgt ggctctgtcc aagacataca atgtagacaa
     5701 acatgtgcca gacagtggag ccacagccac ggcctacctg tgcggggtca agggcaactt
     5761 ccagaccatt ggcttgagtg cagccgcccg ctttaaccag tgcaacacga cacgcggcaa
     5821 cgaggtcatc tccgtgatga atcgggccaa gaaagcaggg aagtcagtgg gagtggtaac
     5881 caccacacga gtgcagcacg cctcgccagc cggcacctac gcccacacgg tgaaccgcaa
     5941 ctggtactcg gacgccgacg tgcctgcctc ggcccgccag gaggggtgcc aggacatcgc
     6001 tacgcagctc atctccaaca tggacattga cgtgatccta ggtgggggcc gaaagtacat
     6061 gtttcgcatg ggaaccccag accctgagta cccagatgac tacagccaag gtgggaccag
     6121 gctggacggg aagaatctgg tgcaggaatg gctggcgaag cgccagggtg cccggtatgt
     6181 gtggaaccgc actgagctca tgcaggcttc cctggacccg tctgtgaccc atctcatggg
     6241 tctctttgag cctggagaca tgaaatacga gatccaccga gactccacac tggacccctc
     6301 cctgatggag atgacagagg ctgccctgcg cctgctgagc aggaaccccc gcggcttctt
     6361 cctcttcgtg gagggtggtc gcatcgacca tggtcatcat gaaagcaggg cttaccgggc
     6421 actgactgag acgatcatgt tcgacgacgc cattgagagg gcgggccagc tcaccagcga
     6481 ggaggacacg ctgagcctcg tcactgccga ccactcccac gtcttctcct tcggaggcta
     6541 ccccctgcga gggagctcca tcttcgggct ggcccctggc aaggcccggg acaggaaggc
     6601 ctacacggtc ctcctatacg gaaacggtcc aggctatgtg ctcaaggacg gcgcccggcc
     6661 ggatgttacc gagagcgaga gcgggagccc cgagtatcgg cagcagtcag cagtgcccct
     6721 ggacgaagag acccacgcag gcgaggacgt ggcggtgttc gcgcgcggcc cgcaggcgca
     6781 cctggttcac ggcgtgcagg agcagacctt catagcgcac gtcatggcct tcgccgcctg
     6841 cctggagccc tacaccgcct gcgacctggc gccccccgcc ggcaccaccg acgccgcgca
     6901 cccgggtcat catcaccatc accattaatc tagagatctt attaaagcag aacttgttta
     6961 ttgcagctta taatggttac aaataaagca atagcatcac aaatttcaca aataaagcat
     7021 ttttttcact gcattctagt tgtggtttgt ccaaactcat caatgtatct tatcatgtct
     7081 ggtcgactct agctagactc ttccgcttcc tcgctcactg actcgctgcg ctcggtcgtt
     7141 cggctgcggc gagcggtatc agctcactca aaggcggtaa tacggttatc cacagaatca
     7201 ggggataacg caggaaagaa catgtgagca aaaggccagc aaaaggccag gaaccgtaaa
     7261 aaggccgcgt tgctggcgtt tttccatagg ctccgccccc ctgacgagca tcacaaaaat
     7321 cgacgctcaa gtcagaggtg gcgaaacccg acaggactat aaagatacca ggcgtttccc
     7381 cctggaagct ccctcgtgcg ctctcctgtt ccgaccctgc cgcttaccgg atacctgtcc
     7441 gcctttctcc cttcgggaag cgtggcgctt tctcatagct cacgctgtag gtatctcagt
     7501 tcggtgtagg tcgttcgctc caagctgggc tgtgtgcacg aaccccccgt tcagcccgac
     7561 cgctgcgcct tatccggtaa ctatcgtctt gagtccaacc cggtaagaca cgacttatcg
     7621 ccactggcag cagccactgg taacaggatt agcagagcga ggtatgtagg cggtgctaca
     7681 gagttcttga agtggtggcc taactacggc tacactagaa gaacagtatt tggtatctgc
     7741 gctctgctga agccagttac cttcggaaaa agagttggta gctcttgatc cggcaaacaa
     7801 accaccgctg gtagcggtgg tttttttgtt tgcaagcagc agattacgcg cagaaaaaaa
     7861 ggatctcaag aagatccttt gatcttttct acggggtctg acgctcagtg gaacgaaaac
     7921 tcacgttaag ggattttggt catgagatta tcaaaaagga tcttcaccta gatcctttta
     7981 aattaaaaat gaagttttaa atcaatctaa agtatatatg agtaaacttg gtctgacagt
     8041 taccaatgct taatcagtga ggcacctatc tcagcgatct gtctatttcg ttcatccata
     8101 gttgcctgac tccccgtcgt gtagataact acgatacggg agggcttacc atctggcccc
     8161 agtgctgcaa tgataccgcg agacccacgc tcaccggctc cagatttatc agcaataaac
     8221 cagccagccg gaagggccga gcgcagaagt ggtcctgcaa ctttatccgc ctccatccag
     8281 tctattaatt gttgccggga agctagagta agtagttcgc cagttaatag tttgcgcaac
     8341 gttgttgcca ttgctacagg catcgtggtg tcacgctcgt cgtttggtat ggcttcattc
     8401 agctccggtt cccaacgatc aaggcgagtt acatgatccc ccatgttgtg caaaaaagcg
     8461 gttagctcct tcggtcctcc gatcgttgtc agaagtaagt tggccgcagt gttatcactc
     8521 atggttatgg cagcactgca taattctctt actgtcatgc catccgtaag atgcttttct
     8581 gtgactggtg agtactcaac caagtcattc tgagaatagt gtatgcggcg accgagttgc
     8641 tcttgcccgg cgtcaatacg ggataatacc gcgccacata gcagaacttt aaaagtgctc
     8701 atcattggaa aacgttcttc ggggcgaaaa ctctcaagga tcttaccgct gttgagatcc
     8761 agttcgatgt aacccactcg tgcacccaac tgatcttcag catcttttac tttcaccagc
     8821 gtttctgggt gagcaaaaac aggaaggcaa aatgccgcaa aaaagggaat aagggcgaca
     8881 cggaaatgtt gaatactcat actcttcctt tttcaatatt attgaagcat ttatcagggt
     8941 tattgtctca tgagcggata catatttgaa tgtatttaga aaaataaaca aataggggtt
     9001 ccgcgcacat ttccccgaaa agtgccacct gacgtctaag aaaccattat tatcatgaca
     9061 ttaacctata aaaataggcg tatcacgagg ccctttcgtc tcgcgcgttt cggtgatgac
     9121 ggtgaaaacc tctgacacat gcagctcccg gaggaatgtg tgtcagttag ggtgtggaaa
     9181 gtccccaggc tccccaggca ggcagaagta tgcaaagcat gcatctcaat tagtcagcaa
     9241 ccaggtgtgg aaagtcccca ggctccccag caggcagaag tatgcaaagc atgcatctca
     9301 attagtcagc aaccatagtc ccgcccctaa ctccgcccat cccgccccta actccgccca
     9361 gttccgccca ttctccgccc catggctgac taattttttt tatttatgca gaggccgagg
     9421 ccgcctctgc ctctgagcta ttccagaagt agtgaggagg cttttttgga ggcctaggct
     9481 tttgcaaaaa gctcccggga gcttgtatat ccattttcgt cccggagacg gtcacagctt
     9541 gtctgtaagc ggatgccggg agcagacaag cccgtcaggg cgcgtcagcg ggtgttggcg
     9601 ggtgtcgggg ctggcttaac tatgcggcat cagagcagat tgtactgaga gtgcaccata
     9661 tgcggtgtga aataccgcac agatgcgtaa ggagaaaata ccgcatcagg aaattgtaag
     9721 cgttaatatt ttgttaaaat tcgcgttaaa tttttgttaa atcagctcat tttttaacca
     9781 ataggccgaa atcggcaaaa tcccttataa atcaaaagaa tagaccgaga tagggttgag
     9841 tgttgttcca gtttggaaca agagtccact attaaagaac gtggactcca acgtcaaagg
     9901 nnnnnnnnnn nnnnnnnnnn nnnnnnnnnn nnnnnnnnnn nnnnnnnnnt nnnnnnnnnn
     9961 nnnnnnnnnn nnnnnnnnnn nnnnnnnnnn nnnnnnnnnn nnnnnnnnnn nnnnnnnnnn
    10021 nnnnnnnnnn nnnnnnnnnn ngnnnnnnnn nnnnnnnnnn nnnnnnnnnn nnnnnnnnnn
    10081 nnnnnnnnnn nnnnnnnnnn nnnnnnnnnn nnnnnnnnnn nnnnnnnnnn nnnnnnnnnn
    10141 nnnnnnnnnn nnnnnnnnnn nnnnnnccat tcgccattca ggctgcgcaa ctgttgggaa
    10201 gggcgatcgg tgcgggcctc ttcgctatta cgccagctgg cgaaaggggg atgtgctgca
    10261 aggcgattaa gttgggtaac gccagggttt tcccagtcac gacgttgtaa aacgacggcc
    10321 agtgaatt
//
