>Addgene plasmid #72006 | Plxnd1-AP-His | addgene partial sequence | sequence record 135251 | pMRB101-F 5'-aagatgcaggcagctgagtt-3'
CGTTGCGGTGCTGTTAACGGTGGAGGGCAGTGTAGTCTGAGCAGTACTCGTTGCTGCCGCGCGCGCCACC
AGACATAATAGCTGACAGACTAACAGACTGTTCCTTTCCATGGGTCTTTTCTGCAGAAGCTTGAATTCTC
GAGGATCCGCGGCCGCGCCACCATGGCTCGTCGCGCCGCGGGCGGCGCACCCCCTAGCGCCCGGGCCGCC
GCGGCCGTCCCCTTGCGTCCGCGCCCTCACTCGCGGGGCCCTGGTCTGCTGCCGCTGCCTCTGCTGCTGC
TGCTCGGGGCGGCACGGGCCGGCGCCCTAGAGATCCAGCGCCGTTTCCCCTCGCCCACGCCCACCAACAA
CTTCGCCCTGGACGGCACGGCGGGCACCGTGTACTTGGCGGCAGTGAACCGCCTGTACCAACTGTCGAGT
GCCAACTTGAGCCTGGAAGCCGAGGCGACCGTGGGTCCCGTGCCGGACAGCCCGCTGTGTCACGCCCCGC
AGCTCCCGCAGGCCTCGTGCGAGCACCCGCGGCGCCTCACGGACAACTACAACAAAATCCTGCAGTTGGA
CCCGGGCCAGGGTCTGGTGGTCGCGTGCGGCTCCATCTACCAGGGTCTGTGCCAGCTGAGGCGCCGGGGC
AACATCTCAGCCCTGGCCGTGAGCTTTCCGCCTGCCGCGCCGACCGCAGAACCGGTCACCGTGTTCCCCA
GCATGCTCAACGTGGCCGCCAACCACCCCAACGCGTCCACTGTGGGACTGGTGCTGCCGCCTACCTCGG
