>Addgene plasmid #72006 | Plxnd1-AP-His | addgene partial sequence | sequence record 135601 | SV40pA-R 5'-GAAATTTGTGATGCTATTGC-3'
ATAAGATCTCTAGATTAATGGTGATGGTGATGATGACCCGGGTGCGCGGCGTCGGTGGTGCCGGCGGGGG
GCGCCAGGTCGCAGGCGGTGTAGGGCTCCAGGCAGGCGGCGAAGGCCATGACGTGCGCTATGAAGGTCTG
CTCCTGCACGCCGTGAACCAGGTGCGCCTGCGGGCCGCGCGCGAACACCGCCACGTCCTCGCCTGCGTGG
GTCTCTTCGTCCAGGGGCACTGCTGACTGCTGCCGATACTCGGGGCTCCCGCTCTCGCTCTCGGTAACAT
CCGGCCGGGCGCCGTCCTTGAGCACATAGCCTGGACCGTTTCCGTATAGGAGGACCGTGTAGGCCTTCCT
GTCCCGGGCCTTGCCAGGGGCCAGCCCGAAGATGGAGCTCCCTCGCAGGGGGTAGCCTCCGAAGGAGAAG
ACGTGGGAGTGGTCGGCAGTGACGAGGCTCAGCGTGTCCTCCTCGCTGGTGAGCTGGCCCGCCCTCTCAA
TGGCGTCGTCGAACATGATCGTCTCAGTCAGTGCCCGGTAAGCCCTGCTTTCATGATGACCATGGTCGAT
GCGACCACCCTCCACGAAGAGGAAGAAGCCGCGGGGGTTCCTGCTCAGCAGGCGCAGGGCAGCCTCTGTC
ATCTCCATCAGGGAGGGGTCCAGTGTGGAGTCTCGGTGGATCTCGTATTTCATGTCTCCAGGCTCAAAGA
GACCCATGAGATGGGTCACAGACGGGTCCAGGGAAGCCTGCATGAGCTCAGTGCGGTTCCACACATACCG
GGCACCCTGGCGCTTCGCCAGCCATTCCTGCACCAGATTCTTCC
